Addgene plasmid #166033: pCMV-2NLS-Cas9-6XMS2
Purpose: Expression of 6X MS2 stem loops fused SpCas9 mRNA for packaging of SpCas9 mRNA within lentiviral particles.
Depositing lab: Yujia Cai. Depositing organization: Shanghai Jiao Tong University. Publication: Lentiviral delivery of co-packaged Cas9 mRNA and a Vegfa-targeting guide RNA prevents wet age-related macular degeneration in mice. Ling S, Yang S, Hu X, Yin D, Dai Y, Qian X, Wang D, Pan X, Hong J, Sun X, Yang H, Paludan SR, Cai Y. Nat Biomed Eng. 2021 Jan 4. pii: 10.1038/s41551-020-00656-y. doi: 10.1038/s41551-020-00656-y. PubMed 33398131.
Backbone
  Vector backbone: pCMV-GFP
  Vector type: Lentiviral, CRISPR
Growth in bacteria
  Bacterial resistance: Ampicillin, 100 μg/mL
  Growth temperature: 37°C
  Growth strain: NEB Stable
  Copy number: High Copy
Gene/Insert
  Gene/Insert name: SpCas9
  Species: Streptococcus pyogenes
  Promoter: CMV
  Cloning method: Restriction Enzyme; 5′ cloning site Unknown (unknown if destroyed)
Terms and licenses: Academic/Nonprofit Terms; Industry Terms: Not Available to Industry
How to cite: pCMV-2NLS-Cas9-6XMS2 was a gift from Yujia Cai (Addgene plasmid # 166033 ; http://n2t.net/addgene:166033 ; RRID:Addgene_166033)
