[The description below was written by a language model from this plasmid's Addgene catalogue record, the feature table of its GenBank file and pLannotate feature annotations shown in this document.]
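Description:
pCMV-2NLS-Cas9-6XMS2 is a mammalian expression plasmid of about 8.2 kb, built on the pCMV-GFP backbone, which carries pUC-type sequences (lacZα and multiple-cloning-site remnants, lac promoter/operator). It is propagated in E. coli through a high-copy ColE1/pUC origin and selected with ampicillin via the bla gene. Although catalogued as a lentiviral and CRISPR vector, neither feature table annotates LTRs, a packaging signal or other lentiviral genome elements. It therefore appears to act as a producer-cell expression plasmid rather than as a transfer vector. The GenBank definition line ("general purpose vector") seems to be inherited from the parental pUC-like file and does not describe the insert.

The payload is a single CMV enhancer/promoter-driven transcription unit. An SV40 intron lies downstream of the promoter, followed by human-codon-optimised Streptococcus pyogenes Cas9 (labelled hSpCsn1). The coding sequence is flanked by an N-terminal nuclear localization signal and a C-terminal bipartite nucleoplasmin NLS, which accounts for "2NLS" in the name. The automated annotation splits Cas9 into N- and C-terminal portions, but the two are contiguous and make up the full-length coding sequence. Six MS2 stem loops follow the second NLS, ahead of an SV40 polyadenylation signal, so they are placed in the 3′ untranslated region of the Cas9 mRNA.

These hairpins bind the bacteriophage MS2 coat protein. According to the stated purpose, they tag the SpCas9 mRNA for packaging within lentiviral particles, presumably through a coat-protein-bearing particle component supplied from a separate construct that this record does not describe. The associated publication title indicates co-packaging of the Cas9 mRNA with a guide RNA for in vivo genome editing, so Cas9 is delivered as mRNA.
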