LOCUS       Exported 8216 bp ds-DNA circular SYN 20-SEP-2018
DEFINITION  ATCC 37254: very usable general purpose vector.
ACCESSION   .
VERSION     .
KEYWORDS    .
SOURCE      synthetic DNA construct
  ORGANISM  synthetic DNA construct
REFERENCE   1 (bases 1 to 8216)
  AUTHORS   .
  TITLE     Direct Submission
  JOURNAL   Exported Wednesday, Jan 20, 2021 from SnapGene Viewer 5.0.8
            https://www.snapgene.com
COMMENT     http://www.informaxinc.com/
FEATURES             Location/Qualifiers
     source          1..8216
                     /organism="synthetic DNA construct"
                     /mol_type="other DNA"
     promoter        422..1013
                     /label=CMV
                     /note="/vntifkey=29"
     primer_bind     875..895
                     /label=4684
     misc_feature    1228..1278
                     /label=NLS
                     /label=NLS(1)
                     /note="NLS"
     misc_feature    join(1279..1983,2004..2183,2229..2883,2904..3395,3437..4090
                     ,4111..4712,4763..4940,4961..5379)
                     /label=hSpCsn1
                     /note="hSpCsn1"
     misc_feature    1984..2003
                     /label=hSpCsn1
                     /label=hSpCsn1(7)
                     /note="hSpCsn1"
     primer_bind     1984..2003
                     /label=YJ625F
     misc_feature    2184..2228
                     /label=hSpCsn1
                     /label=hSpCsn1(4)
                     /note="hSpCsn1"
     primer_bind     complement(2184..2208)
                     /label=No.14
     primer_bind     2209..2228
                     /label=No.14
                     /label=No.14(1)
     misc_feature    2884..2903
                     /label=hSpCsn1
                     /label=hSpCsn1(6)
                     /note="hSpCsn1"
     primer_bind     2884..2903
                     /label=YJ626F
     misc_feature    3396..3436
                     /label=hSpCsn1
                     /label=hSpCsn1(1)
                     /note="hSpCsn1"
     primer_bind     complement(3396..3417)
                     /label=No.17
                     /label=No.17(1)
     primer_bind     3418..3436
                     /label=No.17
     misc_feature    4091..4110
                     /label=hSpCsn1
                     /label=hSpCsn1(5)
                     /note="hSpCsn1"
     primer_bind     4091..4110
                     /label=YJ627F
     misc_feature    4713..4762
                     /label=hSpCsn1
                     /label=hSpCsn1(2)
                     /note="hSpCsn1"
     primer_bind     complement(4713..4734)
                     /label=No.21
     primer_bind     4735..4762
                     /label=No.21
                     /label=No.21(1)
     misc_feature    4941..4960
                     /label=hSpCsn1
                     /label=hSpCsn1(3)
                     /note="hSpCsn1"
     primer_bind     4941..4960
                     /label=YJ628F
     misc_feature    5380..5427
                     /label=NLS
                     /note="NLS"
     misc_RNA        5449..5467
                     /label=MS2 stem loop
                     /note="stem loop that binds the bacteriophage MS2 coat
                     protein"
     misc_RNA        5488..5506
                     /label=MS2 stem loop
                     /label=MS2 stem loop(3)
                     /note="stem loop that binds the bacteriophage MS2 coat
                     protein"
     misc_RNA        5558..5576
                     /label=MS2 stem loop
                     /label=MS2 stem loop(1)
                     /note="stem loop that binds the bacteriophage MS2 coat
                     protein"
     misc_RNA        5597..5615
                     /label=MS2 stem loop
                     /label=MS2 stem loop(4)
                     /note="stem loop that binds the bacteriophage MS2 coat
                     protein"
     misc_RNA        5667..5685
                     /label=MS2 stem loop
                     /label=MS2 stem loop(2)
                     /note="stem loop that binds the bacteriophage MS2 coat
                     protein"
     misc_RNA        5706..5724
                     /label=MS2 stem loop
                     /label=MS2 stem loop(5)
                     /note="stem loop that binds the bacteriophage MS2 coat
                     protein"
     terminator      complement(5760..5879)
                     /label=SV40_PA_terminator
     primer_bind     complement(5860..5879)
                     /label=YJ638R
     primer_bind     complement(6024..6043)
                     /label=0721
     promoter        complement(6037)
                     /label=P(LAC)
                     /note="lac promoter"
                     /note="/vntifkey=30"
     rep_origin      6397
                     /label=ORI
                     /note="RNaseH cleavage point"
                     /note="/vntifkey=33"
     CDS             complement(7159..8016)
                     /label=AP(R)
                     /note="bla gene- Ap(r) determinant"
                     /note="/vntifkey=4"
     promoter        complement(8051)
                     /label=P(BLA)
                     /note="bla gene promoter"
                     /note="/vntifkey=30"
ORIGIN
        1 tcgcgcgttt cggtgatgac ggtgaaaacc tctgacacat gcagctcccg gagacggtca
       61 cagcttgtct gtaagcggat gccgggagca gacaagcccg tcagggcgcg tcagcgggtg
      121 ttggcgggtg tcggggctgg cttaactatg cggcatcaga gcagattgta ctgagagtgc
      181 accatatgcg gtgtgaaata ccgcacagat gcgtaaggag aaaataccgc atcaggcgcc
      241 attcgccatt caggctgcgc aactgttggg aagggcgatc ggtgcgggcc tcttcgctat
      301 tacgccagct ggcgaaaggg ggatgtgctg caaggcgatt aagttgggta acgccagggt
      361 tttcccagtc acgacgttgt aaaacgacgg ccagtgaatt cgagcttgca tgcctgcagg
      421 tcgttacata acttacggta aatggcccgc ctggctgacc gcccaacgac ccccgcccat
      481 tgacgtcaat aatgacgtat gttcccatag taacgccaat agggactttc cattgacgtc
      541 aatgggtgga ctatttacgg taaactgccc acttggcagt acatcaagtg tatcatatgc
      601 caagtacgcc ccctattgac gtcaatgacg gtaaatggcc cgcctggcat tatgcccagt
      661 acatgacctt atgggacttt cctacttggc agtacatcta cgtattagtc atcgctatta
      721 ccatggtgat gcggttttgg cagtacatca atgggcgtgg atagcggttt gactcacggg
      781 gatttccaag tctccacccc attgacgtca atgggagttt gttttggcac caaaatcaac
      841 gggactttcc aaaatgtcgt aacaactccg ccccattgac gcaaatgggc ggtaggcgtg
      901 tacggtggga ggtctatata agcagagctc gtttagtgaa ccgtcagatc gcctggagac
      961 gccatccacg ctgttttgac ctccatagaa gacaccggga ccgatccagc ctccggactc
     1021 tagaggatcc ggtactcgag gaactgaaaa accagaaagt taactggtaa gtttagtctt
     1081 tttgtctttt atttcaggtc ccgatccggt ggtggtgcaa atcaaagaac tgctcctcag
     1141 tggatgttgc ctttacttct aggcctgtac ggaagtgtta cttctgctct aaaagctgcg
     1201 gaattgtacc cgcggacgcg tgccaccatg gccccaaaga agaagcggaa ggtcggtatc
     1261 cacggagtcc cagcagccga caagaagtac agcatcggcc tggacatcgg caccaactct
     1321 gtgggctggg ccgtgatcac cgacgagtac aaggtgccca gcaagaaatt caaggtgctg
     1381 ggcaacaccg accggcacag catcaagaag aacctgatcg gagccctgct gttcgacagc
     1441 ggcgaaacag ccgaggccac ccggctgaag agaaccgcca gaagaagata caccagacgg
     1501 aagaaccgga tctgctatct gcaagagatc ttcagcaacg agatggccaa ggtggacgac
     1561 agcttcttcc acagactgga agagtccttc ctggtggaag aggataagaa gcacgagcgg
     1621 caccccatct tcggcaacat cgtggacgag gtggcctacc acgagaagta ccccaccatc
     1681 taccacctga gaaagaaact ggtggacagc accgacaagg ccgacctgcg gctgatctat
     1741 ctggccctgg cccacatgat caagttccgg ggccacttcc tgatcgaggg cgacctgaac
     1801 cccgacaaca gcgacgtgga caagctgttc atccagctgg tgcagaccta caaccagctg
     1861 ttcgaggaaa accccatcaa cgccagcggc gtggacgcca aggccatcct gtctgccaga
     1921 ctgagcaaga gcagacggct ggaaaatctg atcgcccagc tgcccggcga gaagaagaat
     1981 ggcctgttcg gaaacctgat tgccctgagc ctgggcctga cccccaactt caagagcaac
     2041 ttcgacctgg ccgaggatgc caaactgcag ctgagcaagg acacctacga cgacgacctg
     2101 gacaacctgc tggcccagat cggcgaccag tacgccgacc tgtttctggc cgccaagaac
     2161 ctgtccgacg ccatcctgct gagcgacatc ctgagagtga acaccgagat caccaaggcc
     2221 cccctgagcg cctctatgat caagagatac gacgagcacc accaggacct gaccctgctg
     2281 aaagctctcg tgcggcagca gctgcctgag aagtacaaag agattttctt cgaccagagc
     2341 aagaacggct acgccggcta cattgacggc ggagccagcc aggaagagtt ctacaagttc
     2401 atcaagccca tcctggaaaa gatggacggc accgaggaac tgctcgtgaa gctgaacaga
     2461 gaggacctgc tgcggaagca gcggaccttc gacaacggca gcatccccca ccagatccac
     2521 ctgggagagc tgcacgccat tctgcggcgg caggaagatt tttacccatt cctgaaggac
     2581 aaccgggaaa agatcgagaa gatcctgacc ttccgcatcc cctactacgt gggccctctg
     2641 gccaggggaa acagcagatt cgcctggatg accagaaaga gcgaggaaac catcaccccc
     2701 tggaacttcg aggaagtggt ggacaagggc gcttccgccc agagcttcat cgagcggatg
     2761 accaacttcg ataagaacct gcccaacgag aaggtgctgc ccaagcacag cctgctgtac
     2821 gagtacttca ccgtgtataa cgagctgacc aaagtgaaat acgtgaccga gggaatgaga
     2881 aagcccgcct tcctgagcgg cgagcagaaa aaggccatcg tggacctgct gttcaagacc
     2941 aaccggaaag tgaccgtgaa gcagctgaaa gaggactact tcaagaaaat cgagtgcttc
     3001 gactccgtgg aaatctccgg cgtggaagat cggttcaacg cctccctggg cacataccac
     3061 gatctgctga aaattatcaa ggacaaggac ttcctggaca atgaggaaaa cgaggacatt
     3121 ctggaagata tcgtgctgac cctgacactg tttgaggaca gagagatgat cgaggaacgg
     3181 ctgaaaacct atgcccacct gttcgacgac aaagtgatga agcagctgaa gcggcggaga
     3241 tacaccggct ggggcaggct gagccggaag ctgatcaacg gcatccggga caagcagtcc
     3301 ggcaagacaa tcctggattt cctgaagtcc gacggcttcg ccaacagaaa cttcatgcag
     3361 ctgatccacg acgacagcct gacctttaaa gaggacatcc agaaagccca ggtgtccggc
     3421 cagggcgata gcctgcacga gcacattgcc aatctggccg gcagccccgc cattaagaag
     3481 ggcatcctgc agacagtgaa ggtggtggac gagctcgtga aagtgatggg ccggcacaag
     3541 cccgagaaca tcgtgatcga aatggccaga gagaaccaga ccacccagaa gggacagaag
     3601 aacagccgcg agagaatgaa gcggatcgaa gagggcatca aagagctggg cagccagatc
     3661 ctgaaagaac accccgtgga aaacacccag ctgcagaacg agaagctgta cctgtactac
     3721 ctgcagaatg ggcgggatat gtacgtggac caggaactgg acatcaaccg gctgtccgac
     3781 tacgatgtgg accatatcgt gcctcagagc tttctgaagg acgactccat cgacaacaag
     3841 gtgctgacca gaagcgacaa gaaccggggc aagagcgaca acgtgccctc cgaagaggtc
     3901 gtgaagaaga tgaagaacta ctggcggcag ctgctgaacg ccaagctgat tacccagaga
     3961 aagttcgaca atctgaccaa ggccgagaga ggcggcctga gcgaactgga taaggccggc
     4021 ttcatcaaga gacagctggt ggaaacccgg cagatcacaa agcacgtggc acagatcctg
     4081 gactcccgga tgaacactaa gtacgacgag aatgacaagc tgatccggga agtgaaagtg
     4141 atcaccctga agtccaagct ggtgtccgat ttccggaagg atttccagtt ttacaaagtg
     4201 cgcgagatca acaactacca ccacgcccac gacgcctacc tgaacgccgt cgtgggaacc
     4261 gccctgatca aaaagtaccc taagctggaa agcgagttcg tgtacggcga ctacaaggtg
     4321 tacgacgtgc ggaagatgat cgccaagagc gagcaggaaa tcggcaaggc taccgccaag
     4381 tacttcttct acagcaacat catgaacttt ttcaagaccg agattaccct ggccaacggc
     4441 gagatccgga agcggcctct gatcgagaca aacggcgaaa ccggggagat cgtgtgggat
     4501 aagggccggg attttgccac cgtgcggaaa gtgctgagca tgccccaagt gaatatcgtg
     4561 aaaaagaccg aggtgcagac aggcggcttc agcaaagagt ctatcctgcc caagaggaac
     4621 agcgataagc tgatcgccag aaagaaggac tgggacccta agaagtacgg cggcttcgac
     4681 agccccaccg tggcctattc tgtgctggtg gtggccaaag tggaaaaggg caagtccaag
     4741 aaactgaaga gtgtgaaaga gctgctgggg atcaccatca tggaaagaag cagcttcgag
     4801 aagaatccca tcgactttct ggaagccaag ggctacaaag aagtgaaaaa ggacctgatc
     4861 atcaagctgc ctaagtactc cctgttcgag ctggaaaacg gccggaagag aatgctggcc
     4921 tctgccggcg aactgcagaa gggaaacgaa ctggccctgc cctccaaata tgtgaacttc
     4981 ctgtacctgg ccagccacta tgagaagctg aagggctccc ccgaggataa tgagcagaaa
     5041 cagctgtttg tggaacagca caagcactac ctggacgaga tcatcgagca gatcagcgag
     5101 ttctccaaga gagtgatcct ggccgacgct aatctggaca aagtgctgtc cgcctacaac
     5161 aagcaccggg ataagcccat cagagagcag gccgagaata tcatccacct gtttaccctg
     5221 accaatctgg gagcccctgc cgccttcaag tactttgaca ccaccatcga ccggaagagg
     5281 tacaccagca ccaaagaggt gctggacgcc accctgatcc accagagcat caccggcctg
     5341 tacgagacac ggatcgacct gtctcagctg ggaggcgaca aaaggccggc ggccacgaaa
     5401 aaggccggcc aggcaaaaaa gaaaaagtaa accggtcttg cagcacatac atgaggatca
     5461 cccatgtctg caggtcgact ctagaaaaca tgaggatcac ccatgtctgc agtattcccg
     5521 ggttcattag atcctaaggt acctaattgc ctagaaaaca tgaggatcac ccatgtctgc
     5581 aggtcgactc tagaaaacat gaggatcacc catgtctgca gtattcccgg gttcattaga
     5641 tcctaaggta cctaattgcc tagaaaacat gaggatcacc catgtctgca ggtcgactct
     5701 agaaaacatg aggatcaccc atgtgtgcac cttaagcttg gcccgcgggg atccagacat
     5761 gataagatac attgatgagt ttggacaaac cacaactaga atgcagtgaa aaaaatgctt
     5821 tatttgtgaa atttgtgatg ctattgcttt atttgtaacc attataagct gcaataaaca
     5881 agttaacaac aacaattgca ttcattttat gtttcaggtt cagggggagg tgtgggaggt
     5941 tttttcggat cctctagagt cgacctgcag gcatgcaagc ttggcgtaat catggtcata
     6001 gctgtttcct gtgtgaaatt gttatccgct cacaattcca cacaacatac gagccggaag
     6061 cataaagtgt aaagcctggg gtgcctaatg agtgagctaa ctcacattaa ttgcgttgcg
     6121 ctcactgccc gctttccagt cgggaaacct gtcgtgccag ctgcattaat gaatcggcca
     6181 acgcgcgggg agaggcggtt tgcgtattgg gcgctcttcc gcttcctcgc tcactgactc
     6241 gctgcgctcg gtcgttcggc tgcggcgagc ggtatcagct cactcaaagg cggtaatacg
     6301 gttatccaca gaatcagggg ataacgcagg aaagaacatg tgagcaaaag gccagcaaaa
     6361 ggccaggaac cgtaaaaagg ccgcgttgct ggcgtttttc cataggctcc gcccccctga
     6421 cgagcatcac aaaaatcgac gctcaagtca gaggtggcga aacccgacag gactataaag
     6481 ataccaggcg tttccccctg gaagctccct cgtgcgctct cctgttccga ccctgccgct
     6541 taccggatac ctgtccgcct ttctcccttc gggaagcgtg gcgctttctc atagctcacg
     6601 ctgtaggtat ctcagttcgg tgtaggtcgt tcgctccaag ctgggctgtg tgcacgaacc
     6661 ccccgttcag cccgaccgct gcgccttatc cggtaactat cgtcttgagt ccaacccggt
     6721 aagacacgac ttatcgccac tggcagcagc cactggtaac aggattagca gagcgaggta
     6781 tgtaggcggt gctacagagt tcttgaagtg gtggcctaac tacggctaca ctagaaggac
     6841 agtatttggt atctgcgctc tgctgaagcc agttaccttc ggaaaaagag ttggtagctc
     6901 ttgatccggc aaacaaacca ccgctggtag cggtggtttt tttgtttgca agcagcagat
     6961 tacgcgcaga aaaaaaggat ctcaagaaga tcctttgatc ttttctacgg ggtctgacgc
     7021 tcagtggaac gaaaactcac gttaagggat tttggtcatg agattatcaa aaaggatctt
     7081 cacctagatc cttttaaatt aaaaatgaag ttttaaatca atctaaagta tatatgagta
     7141 aacttggtct gacagttacc aatgcttaat cagtgaggca cctatctcag cgatctgtct
     7201 atttcgttca tccatagttg cctgactccc cgtcgtgtag ataactacga tacgggaggg
     7261 cttaccatct ggccccagtg ctgcaatgat accgcgagac ccacgctcac cggctccaga
     7321 tttatcagca ataaaccagc cagccggaag ggccgagcgc agaagtggtc ctgcaacttt
     7381 atccgcctcc atccagtcta ttaattgttg ccgggaagct agagtaagta gttcgccagt
     7441 taatagtttg cgcaacgttg ttgccattgc tacaggcatc gtggtgtcac gctcgtcgtt
     7501 tggtatggct tcattcagct ccggttccca acgatcaagg cgagttacat gatcccccat
     7561 gttgtgcaaa aaagcggtta gctccttcgg tcctccgatc gttgtcagaa gtaagttggc
     7621 cgcagtgtta tcactcatgg ttatggcagc actgcataat tctcttactg tcatgccatc
     7681 cgtaagatgc ttttctgtga ctggtgagta ctcaaccaag tcattctgag aatagtgtat
     7741 gcggcgaccg agttgctctt gcccggcgtc aatacgggat aataccgcgc cacatagcag
     7801 aactttaaaa gtgctcatca ttggaaaacg ttcttcgggg cgaaaactct caaggatctt
     7861 accgctgttg agatccagtt cgatgtaacc cactcgtgca cccaactgat cttcagcatc
     7921 ttttactttc accagcgttt ctgggtgagc aaaaacagga aggcaaaatg ccgcaaaaaa
     7981 gggaataagg gcgacacgga aatgttgaat actcatactc ttcctttttc aatattattg
     8041 aagcatttat cagggttatt gtctcatgag cggatacata tttgaatgta tttagaaaaa
     8101 taaacaaata ggggttccgc gcacatttcc ccgaaaagtg ccacctgacg tctaagaaac
     8161 cattattatc atgacattaa cctataaaaa taggcgtatc acgaggccct ttcgtc
//
