Features (pLannotate 1.2.2; 25 found; start..end, strand, type, name):
    137..236     +  misc_feature   bom (fragment): basis of mobility region from pBR322
    242..399     -  CDS            lacZα (fragment): LacZα fragment of β-galactosidase; lacZ fragment
    403..423     -  misc_feature   MCS (fragment): pUC18/19 multiple cloning site
    422..725     +  enhancer       CMV enhancer: human cytomegalovirus immediate early enhancer
    726..929     +  promoter       CMV promoter: human cytomegalovirus (CMV) immediate early promoter
   1067..1163    +  intron         SV40 intron: modified SV40 intron with splice donor and acceptor sites
   1280..2881    +  CDS            Cas9(N): N-terminal portion of Streptococcus pyogenes Cas9 (Zetsche et al., 2015)
   2882..5380    +  CDS            Cas9(C): C-terminal portion of Streptococcus pyogenes Cas9 (Zetsche et al., 2015)
   5381..5428    +  CDS            nucleoplasmin NLS: bipartite nuclear localization signal from nucleoplasmin
   5450..5468    +  misc_RNA       MS2 stem loop: stem loop that binds the bacteriophage MS2 coat protein
   5489..5507    +  misc_RNA       MS2 stem loop: stem loop that binds the bacteriophage MS2 coat protein
   5559..5577    +  misc_RNA       MS2 stem loop: stem loop that binds the bacteriophage MS2 coat protein
   5598..5616    +  misc_RNA       MS2 stem loop: stem loop that binds the bacteriophage MS2 coat protein
   5668..5686    +  misc_RNA       MS2 stem loop: stem loop that binds the bacteriophage MS2 coat protein
   5707..5725    +  misc_RNA       MS2 stem loop: stem loop that binds the bacteriophage MS2 coat protein
   5751..5885    -  polyA_signal   SV40 poly(A) signal: SV40 polyadenylation signal
   5948..5983    +  misc_feature   MCS (fragment): pUC18/19 multiple cloning site
   6020..6036    -  protein_bind   lac operator: The lac repressor binds to the lac operator to inhibit transcription in E. coli. This inhibition can be relieved by adding lactose or isopropyl-β-D-thiogalactopyranoside (IPTG). lac repressor encoded by lacI
   6044..6074    -  promoter       lac promoter: promoter for the E. coli lac operon
   6089..6110    -  protein_bind   CAP binding site: CAP binding activates transcription in the presence of cAMP. E. coli catabolite activator protein
   6123..6215    -  CDS            lacI (fragment): lac repressor; lacI; The lac repressor binds to the lac operator to inhibit transcription in E. coli. This inhibition can be relieved by adding lactose or isopropyl-β-D-thiogalactopyranoside (IPTG).
   6398..6986    -  rep_origin     ori: high-copy-number ColE1/pMB1/pBR322/pUC origin of replication
   7157..8017    -  CDS            AmpR: β-lactamase; bla; confers resistance to ampicillin, carbenicillin, and related antibiotics
   8018..8122    -  promoter       AmpR promoter: bla
   8217..35      +  CDS            rop (fragment) (across the origin): Rop protein, which maintains plasmids at low copy number; rop
>Addgene plasmid #166033 | pCMV-2NLS-Cas9-6XMS2 | addgene full sequence | sequence record 328543 | Addgene NGS Result
TCGCGCGTTTCGGTGATGACGGTGAAAACCTCTGACACATGCAGCTCCCAGAGACGGTCACAGCTTGTCT
GTAAGCGGATGCCGGGAGCAGACAAGCCCGTCAGGGCGCGTCAGCGGGTGTTGGCGGGTGTCGGGGCTGG
CTTAACTATGCGGCATCAGAGCAGATTGTACTGAGAGTGCACCATATGCGGTGTGAAATACCGCACAGAT
GCGTAAGGAGAAAATACCGCATCAGGCGCCATTCGCCATTCAGGCTGCGCAACTGTTGGGAAGGGCGATC
GGTGCGGGCCTCTTCGCTATTACGCCAGCTGGCGAAAGGGGGATGTGCTGCAAGGCGATTAAGTTGGGTA
ACGCCAGGGTTTTCCCAGTCACGACGTTGTAAAACGACGGCCAGTGAATTCGAGCTTGCATGCCTGCAGG
TCGTTACATAACTTACGGTAAATGGCCCGCCTGGCTGACCGCCCAACGACCCCCGCCCATTGACGTCAAT
AATGACGTATGTTCCCATAGTAACGCCAATAGGGACTTTCCATTGACGTCAATGGGTGGAGTATTTACGG
TAAACTGCCCACTTGGCAGTACATCAAGTGTATCATATGCCAAGTACGCCCCCTATTGACGTCAATGACG
GTAAATGGCCCGCCTGGCATTATGCCCAGTACATGACCTTATGGGACTTTCCTACTTGGCAGTACATCTA
CGTATTAGTCATCGCTATTACCATGGTGATGCGGTTTTGGCAGTACATCAATGGGCGTGGATAGCGGTTT
GACTCACGGGGATTTCCAAGTCTCCACCCCATTGACGTCAATGGGAGTTTGTTTTGGCACCAAAATCAAC
GGGACTTTCCAAAATGTCGTAACAACTCCGCCCCATTGACGCAAATGGGCGGTAGGCGTGTACGGTGGGA
GGTCTATATAAGCAGAGCTCGTTTAGTGAACCGTCAGATCGCCTGGAGACGCCATCCACGCTGTTTTGAC
CTCCATAGAAGACACCGGGACCGATCCAGCCTCCGGACTCTAGAGGATCCGGTACTCGAGGAACTGAAAA
ACCAGAAAGTTAACTGGTAAGTTTAGTCTTTTTGTCTTTTATTTCAGGTCCCGGATCCGGTGGTGGTGCA
AATCAAAGAACTGCTCCTCAGTGGATGTTGCCTTTACTTCTAGGCCTGTACGGAAGTGTTACTTCTGCTC
TAAAAGCTGCGGAATTGTACCCGCGGACGCGTGCCACCATGGCCCCAAAGAAGAAGCGGAAGGTCGGTAT
CCACGGAGTCCCAGCAGCCGACAAGAAGTACAGCATCGGCCTGGACATCGGCACCAACTCTGTGGGCTGG
GCCGTGATCACCGACGAGTACAAGGTGCCCAGCAAGAAATTCAAGGTGCTGGGCAACACCGACCGGCACA
GCATCAAGAAGAACCTGATCGGAGCCCTGCTGTTCGACAGCGGCGAAACAGCCGAGGCCACCCGGCTGAA
GAGAACCGCCAGAAGAAGATACACCAGACGGAAGAACCGGATCTGCTATCTGCAAGAGATCTTCAGCAAC
GAGATGGCCAAGGTGGACGACAGCTTCTTCCACAGACTGGAAGAGTCCTTCCTGGTGGAAGAGGATAAGA
AGCACGAGCGGCACCCCATCTTCGGCAACATCGTGGACGAGGTGGCCTACCACGAGAAGTACCCCACCAT
CTACCACCTGAGAAAGAAACTGGTGGACAGCACCGACAAGGCCGACCTGCGGCTGATCTATCTGGCCCTG
GCCCACATGATCAAGTTCCGGGGCCACTTCCTGATCGAGGGCGACCTGAACCCCGACAACAGCGACGTGG
ACAAGCTGTTCATCCAGCTGGTGCAGACCTACAACCAGCTGTTCGAGGAAAACCCCATCAACGCCAGCGG
CGTGGACGCCAAGGCCATCCTGTCTGCCAGACTGAGCAAGAGCAGACGGCTGGAAAATCTGATCGCCCAG
CTGCCCGGCGAGAAGAAGAATGGCCTGTTCGGAAACCTGATTGCCCTGAGCCTGGGCCTGACCCCCAACT
TCAAGAGCAACTTCGACCTGGCCGAGGATGCCAAACTGCAGCTGAGCAAGGACACCTACGACGACGACCT
GGACAACCTGCTGGCCCAGATCGGCGACCAGTACGCCGACCTGTTTCTGGCCGCCAAGAACCTGTCCGAC
GCCATCCTGCTGAGCGACATCCTGAGAGTGAACACCGAGATCACCAAGGCCCCCCTGAGCGCCTCTATGA
TCAAGAGATACGACGAGCACCACCAGGACCTGACCCTGCTGAAAGCTCTCGTGCGGCAGCAGCTGCCTGA
GAAGTACAAAGAGATTTTCTTCGACCAGAGCAAGAACGGCTACGCCGGCTACATTGACGGCGGAGCCAGC
CAGGAAGAGTTCTACAAGTTCATCAAGCCCATCCTGGAAAAGATGGACGGCACCGAGGAACTGCTCGTGA
AGCTGAACAGAGAGGACCTGCTGCGGAAGCAGCGGACCTTCGACAACGGCAGCATCCCCCACCAGATCCA
CCTGGGAGAGCTGCACGCCATTCTGCGGCGGCAGGAAGATTTTTACCCATTCCTGAAGGACAACCGGGAA
AAGATCGAGAAGATCCTGACCTTCCGCATCCCCTACTACGTGGGCCCTCTGGCCAGGGGAAACAGCAGAT
TCGCCTGGATGACCAGAAAGAGCGAGGAAACCATCACCCCCTGGAACTTCGAGGAAGTGGTGGACAAGGG
CGCTTCCGCCCAGAGCTTCATCGAGCGGATGACCAACTTCGATAAGAACCTGCCCAACGAGAAGGTGCTG
CCCAAGCACAGCCTGCTGTACGAGTACTTCACCGTGTATAACGAGCTGACCAAAGTGAAATACGTGACCG
AGGGAATGAGAAAGCCCGCCTTCCTGAGCGGCGAGCAGAAAAAGGCCATCGTGGACCTGCTGTTCAAGAC
CAACCGGAAAGTGACCGTGAAGCAGCTGAAAGAGGACTACTTCAAGAAAATCGAGTGCTTCGACTCCGTG
GAAATCTCCGGCGTGGAAGATCGGTTCAACGCCTCCCTGGGCACATACCACGATCTGCTGAAAATTATCA
AGGACAAGGACTTCCTGGACAATGAGGAAAACGAGGACATTCTGGAAGATATCGTGCTGACCCTGACACT
GTTTGAGGACAGAGAGATGATCGAGGAACGGCTGAAAACCTATGCCCACCTGTTCGACGACAAAGTGATG
AAGCAGCTGAAGCGGCGGAGATACACCGGCTGGGGCAGGCTGAGCCGGAAGCTGATCAACGGCATCCGGG
ACAAGCAGTCCGGCAAGACAATCCTGGATTTCCTGAAGTCCGACGGCTTCGCCAACAGAAACTTCATGCA
GCTGATCCACGACGACAGCCTGACCTTTAAAGAGGACATCCAGAAAGCCCAGGTGTCCGGCCAGGGCGAT
AGCCTGCACGAGCACATTGCCAATCTGGCCGGCAGCCCCGCCATTAAGAAGGGCATCCTGCAGACAGTGA
AGGTGGTGGACGAGCTCGTGAAAGTGATGGGCCGGCACAAGCCCGAGAACATCGTGATCGAAATGGCCAG
AGAGAACCAGACCACCCAGAAGGGACAGAAGAACAGCCGCGAGAGAATGAAGCGGATCGAAGAGGGCATC
AAAGAGCTGGGCAGCCAGATCCTGAAAGAACACCCCGTGGAAAACACCCAGCTGCAGAACGAGAAGCTGT
ACCTGTACTACCTGCAGAATGGGCGGGATATGTACGTGGACCAGGAACTGGACATCAACCGGCTGTCCGA
CTACGATGTGGACCATATCGTGCCTCAGAGCTTTCTGAAGGACGACTCCATCGACAACAAGGTGCTGACC
AGAAGCGACAAGAACCGGGGCAAGAGCGACAACGTGCCCTCCGAAGAGGTCGTGAAGAAGATGAAGAACT
ACTGGCGGCAGCTGCTGAACGCCAAGCTGATTACCCAGAGAAAGTTCGACAATCTGACCAAGGCCGAGAG
AGGCGGCCTGAGCGAACTGGATAAGGCCGGCTTCATCAAGAGACAGCTGGTGGAAACCCGGCAGATCACA
AAGCACGTGGCACAGATCCTGGACTCCCGGATGAACACTAAGTACGACGAGAATGACAAGCTGATCCGGG
AAGTGAAAGTGATCACCCTGAAGTCCAAGCTGGTGTCCGATTTCCGGAAGGATTTCCAGTTTTACAAAGT
GCGCGAGATCAACAACTACCACCACGCCCACGACGCCTACCTGAACGCCGTCGTGGGAACCGCCCTGATC
AAAAAGTACCCTAAGCTGGAAAGCGAGTTCGTGTACGGCGACTACAAGGTGTACGACGTGCGGAAGATGA
TCGCCAAGAGCGAGCAGGAAATCGGCAAGGCTACCGCCAAGTACTTCTTCTACAGCAACATCATGAACTT
TTTCAAGACCGAGATTACCCTGGCCAACGGCGAGATCCGGAAGCGGCCTCTGATCGAGACAAACGGCGAA
ACCGGGGAGATCGTGTGGGATAAGGGCCGGGATTTTGCCACCGTGCGGAAAGTGCTGAGCATGCCCCAAG
TGAATATCGTGAAAAAGACCGAGGTGCAGACAGGCGGCTTCAGCAAAGAGTCTATCCTGCCCAAGAGGAA
CAGCGATAAGCTGATCGCCAGAAAGAAGGACTGGGACCCTAAGAAGTACGGCGGCTTCGACAGCCCCACC
GTGGCCTATTCTGTGCTGGTGGTGGCCAAAGTGGAAAAGGGCAAGTCCAAGAAACTGAAGAGTGTGAAAG
AGCTGCTGGGGATCACCATCATGGAAAGAAGCAGCTTCGAGAAGAATCCCATCGACTTTCTGGAAGCCAA
GGGCTACAAAGAAGTGAAAAAGGACCTGATCATCAAGCTGCCTAAGTACTCCCTGTTCGAGCTGGAAAAC
GGCCGGAAGAGAATGCTGGCCTCTGCCGGCGAACTGCAGAAGGGAAACGAACTGGCCCTGCCCTCCAAAT
ATGTGAACTTCCTGTACCTGGCCAGCCACTATGAGAAGCTGAAGGGCTCCCCCGAGGATAATGAGCAGAA
ACAGCTGTTTGTGGAACAGCACAAGCACTACCTGGACGAGATCATCGAGCAGATCAGCGAGTTCTCCAAG
AGAGTGATCCTGGCCGACGCTAATCTGGACAAAGTGCTGTCCGCCTACAACAAGCACCGGGATAAGCCCA
TCAGAGAGCAGGCCGAGAATATCATCCACCTGTTTACCCTGACCAATCTGGGAGCCCCTGCCGCCTTCAA
GTACTTTGACACCACCATCGACCGGAAGAGGTACACCAGCACCAAAGAGGTGCTGGACGCCACCCTGATC
CACCAGAGCATCACCGGCCTGTACGAGACACGGATCGACCTGTCTCAGCTGGGAGGCGACAAAAGGCCGG
CGGCCACGAAAAAGGCCGGCCAGGCAAAAAAGAAAAAGTAAACCGGTCTTGCAGCACATACATGAGGATC
ACCCATGTCTGCAGGTCGACTCTAGAAAACATGAGGATCACCCATGTCTGCAGTATTCCCGGGTTCATTA
GATCCTAAGGTACCTAATTGCCTAGAAAACATGAGGATCACCCATGTCTGCAGGTCGACTCTAGAAAACA
TGAGGATCACCCATGTCTGCAGTATTCCCGGGTTCATTAGATCCTAAGGTACCTAATTGCCTAGAAAACA
TGAGGATCACCCATGTCTGCAGGTCGACTCTAGAAAACATGAGGATCACCCATGTGTGCACCTTAAGCTT
GGCCCGCGGGGATCCAGACATGATAAGATACATTGATGAGTTTGGACAAACCACAACTAGAATGCAGTGA
AAAAAATGCTTTATTTGTGAAATTTGTGATGCTATTGCTTTATTTGTAACCATTATAAGCTGCAATAAAC
AAGTTAACAACAACAATTGCATTCATTTTATGTTTCAGGTTCAGGGGGAGGTGTGGGAGGTTTTTTCGGA
TCCTCTAGAGTCGACCTGCAGGCATGCAAGCTTGGCGTAATCATGGTCATAGCTGTTTCCTGTGTGAAAT
TGTTATCCGCTCACAATTCCACACAACATACGAGCCGGAAGCATAAAGTGTAAAGCCTGGGGTGCCTAAT
GAGTGAGCTAACTCACATTAATTGCGTTGCGCTCACTGCCCGCTTTCCAGTCGGGAAACCTGTCGTGCCA
GCTGCATTAATGAATCGGCCAACGCGCGGGGAGAGGCGGTTTGCGTATTGGGCGCTCTTCCGCTTCCTCG
CTCACTGACTCGCTGCGCTCGGTCGTTCGGCTGCGGCGAGCGGTATCAGCTCACTCAAAGGCGGTAATAC
GGTTATCCACAGAATCAGGGGATAACGCAGGAAAGAACATGTGAGCAAAAGGCCAGCAAAAGGCCAGGAA
CCGTAAAAAGGCCGCGTTGCTGGCGTTTTTCCATAGGCTCCGCCCCCCTGACGAGCATCACAAAAATCGA
CGCTCAAGTCAGAGGTGGCGAAACCCGACAGGACTATAAAGATACCAGGCGTTTCCCCCTGGAAGCTCCC
TCGTGCGCTCTCCTGTTCCGACCCTGCCGCTTACCGGATACCTGTCCGCCTTTCTCCCTTCGGGAAGCGT
GGCGCTTTCTCATAGCTCACGCTGTAGGTATCTCAGTTCGGTGTAGGTCGTTCGCTCCAAGCTGGGCTGT
GTGCACGAACCCCCCGTTCAGCCCGACCGCTGCGCCTTATCCGGTAACTATCGTCTTGAGTCCAACCCGG
TAAGACACGACTTATCGCCACTGGCAGCAGCCACTGGTAACAGGATTAGCAGAGCGAGGTATGTAGGCGG
TGCTACAGAGTTCTTGAAGTGGTGGCCTAACTACGGCTACACTAGAAGAACAGTATTTGGTATCTGCGCT
CTGCTGAAGCCAGTTACCTTCGGAAAAAGAGTTGGTAGCTCTTGATCCGGCAAACAAACCACCGCTGGTA
GCGGTGGTTTTTTTGTTTGCAAGCAGCAGATTACGCGCAGAAAAAAAGGATCTCAAGAAGATCCTTTGAT
CTTTTCTACGGGGTCTGACGCTCAGTGGAACGAAAACTCACGTTAAGGGATTTTGGTCATGAGATTATCA
AAAAGGATCTTCACCTAGATCCTTTTAAATTAAAAATGAAGTTTTAAATCAATCTAAAGTATATATGAGT
AAACTTGGTCTGACAGTTACCAATGCTTAATCAGTGAGGCACCTATCTCAGCGATCTGTCTATTTCGTTC
ATCCATAGTTGCCTGACTCCCCGTCGTGTAGATAACTACGATACGGGAGGGCTTACCATCTGGCCCCAGT
GCTGCAATGATACCGCGAGACCCACGCTCACCGGCTCCAGATTTATCAGCAATAAACCAGCCAGCCGGAA
GGGCCGAGCGCAGAAGTGGTCCTGCAACTTTATCCGCCTCCATCCAGTCTATTAATTGTTGCCGGGAAGC
TAGAGTAAGTAGTTCGCCAGTTAATAGTTTGCGCAACGTTGTTGCCATTGCTACAGGCATCGTGGTGTCA
CGCTCGTCGTTTGGTATGGCTTCATTCAGCTCCGGTTCCCAACGATCAAGGCGAGTTACATGATCCCCCA
TGTTGTGCAAAAAAGCGGTTAGCTCCTTCGGTCCTCCGATCGTTGTCAGAAGTAAGTTGGCCGCAGTGTT
ATCACTCATGGTTATGGCAGCACTGCATAATTCTCTTACTGTCATGCCATCCGTAAGATGCTTTTCTGTG
ACTGGTGAGTACTCAACCAAGTCATTCTGAGAATAGTGTATGCGGCGACCGAGTTGCTCTTGCCCGGCGT
CAATACGGGATAATACCGCGCCACATAGCAGAACTTTAAAAGTGCTCATCATTGGAAAACGTTCTTCGGG
GCGAAAACTCTCAAGGATCTTACCGCTGTTGAGATCCAGTTCGATGTAACCCACTCGTGCACCCAACTGA
TCTTCAGCATCTTTTACTTTCACCAGCGTTTCTGGGTGAGCAAAAACAGGAAGGCAAAATGCCGCAAAAA
AGGGAATAAGGGCGACACGGAAATGTTGAATACTCATACTCTTCCTTTTTCAATATTATTGAAGCATTTA
TCAGGGTTATTGTCTCATGAGCGGATACATATTTGAATGTATTTAGAAAAATAAACAAATAGGGGTTCCG
CGCACATTTCCCCGAAAAGTGCCACCTGACGTCTAAGAAACCATTATTATCATGACATTAACCTATAAAA
ATAGGCGTATCACGAGGCCCTTTCGTC
